Addgene plasmid #18342: T4 Lysozyme K48-[AAA] WT*
Depositing lab: Brian Matthews. Depositing organization: University of Oregon.
Backbone
  Vector backbone: pHS1403
  Backbone size w/o insert (bp): 5000
  Vector type: Bacterial Expression
Growth in bacteria
  Bacterial resistance: Ampicillin, 100 μg/mL
  Growth temperature: 37°C
  Growth strain: DH5alpha
  Copy number: High Copy
Gene/Insert
  Gene/Insert name: T4 Lysozyme (alt name: DH13 TA DH14)
  Species: Bacteriophage T4
  Insert size (bp): 600
  Mutation: K48-[AAA] WT*
  GenBank ID: NP_049736
  Entrez Gene: e (a.k.a. T4p123)
  Cloning method: Restriction Enzyme; 5′ cloning site BamHI (not destroyed); 3′ cloning site HindIII (not destroyed)
  Sequencing primers: 5′ na; 3′ GGCGTATCACGAGGCCC
Terms and licenses: Academic/Nonprofit Terms; Industry Terms: Not Available to Industry
Depositor comments: The BamHI site is 27 bp from the ATG and the HindIII site is 115 bp from the stop.
How to cite: T4 Lysozyme K48-[AAA] WT* was a gift from Brian Matthews (Addgene plasmid # 18342 ; http://n2t.net/addgene:18342 ; RRID:Addgene_18342)
