[The description below was written by a language model from this plasmid's Addgene catalogue record.]
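Description:
T4 Lysozyme K48-[AAA] WT* is a bacterial expression plasmid built on the pHS1403 backbone (about 5 kb without insert) and carrying a variant of the bacteriophage T4 lysozyme gene (gene e). It is maintained in E. coli as a high-copy plasmid under ampicillin selection. The record includes no feature table and does not state the promoter, the origin of replication or any fusion tags, so the regulatory elements driving expression cannot be described from the available information.

The insert is roughly 600 bp and was cloned as a BamHI–HindIII fragment, with both sites preserved. According to the depositor's notes, the BamHI site lies 27 bp from the start codon and the HindIII site 115 bp from the stop codon, so the fragment includes short flanking untranslated regions and can be excised or transferred intact. The mutation designation K48-[AAA] suggests an insertion of three alanine residues after lysine 48, although the record does not spell this out. WT* is the notation conventionally used in the T4 lysozyme literature for the cysteine-free pseudo-wild-type protein, which serves as the reference background for engineered variants; the record does not define the term either.

No purpose is stated explicitly. A construct of this type is typically used to produce the mutant enzyme recombinantly in E. coli for studies of protein structure, folding and stability. In such work T4 lysozyme is a standard model system, for example for examining how a protein tolerates amino-acid insertions.
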