>Addgene plasmid #18342 | T4 Lysozyme K48-[AAA] WT* | addgene partial sequence | sequence record 24130 | 3primeUP
CTNGAAAAGCCCGCTCATTAGGCGGGCTCAGATCTGCTCATGTTTGACAGCTTATCATCGATAAGCTTCG
GCAATAAATTCTTGATATGTTTTCATATGTTTCCTTTAAATATTTTAATTAGTAATTGTCTATTCAAGTA
ATTGTGAATATACTATCACAATTCCAAGAGAAAGTAAACAGCTTTATAGATTTTTATACGCGTCCCAAGT
GCCAGTTCTAAACGTTGTAATGACTCGTTTTGCGCGATTAGGTGTTTGATTATACCATCTACTTTTAGCT
AAGTTAACTGCTGCTTCATCCCAGCGTTTTTGTTGAAGCATACGTAAAGAGTTAGTAAATCCTGCCACAC
CGGTTTCTCCCATTTGGAAAACCATATTAATCAATGCAGCGCGACGAACCGCATCAAGAGAATCATAAAC
CGGTTTTAATTTAGCATTTCTCAGAATTCCGCGAACAGCAGCATCAACATCCTGATTAAAGAGTTTTTCA
GCCTCATCTTTTGTAATTACACCATTAGTATTACGCCCAATAGCTGCAGCTGCTTTATCTAATTCAGATT
TAGCAGCATTAAGTGATGGACTTTTTGTAAGCAAATGACCGATGCCAATAGTGTAATAGCCTTCTGTGTC
TTTATAGATTTTAAGTCTAAGACCTTCATCTATACGTAACATTTCAAATATATTCATAATACCTCCTAAG
CATCGATGGATCCTGTTTCCTGTGTGAAATTGTTATCCGCTCACAATTCCACACATTATACGAGCCGATG
ATTAATTGTCAACAGGGGGATGGGGAGTAAGCTGATCCTGTTTCCTGTGTGAAATTGTTATCCGCTCACA
ATTCCACACATTATACGAGCCGATGATTAATTGTCAACAGGGGGATGGGGAGTAAGCTCATCGATGGATC
GATCCGGGTTNCCCGGGGGGNAAATGGTANCCGCNCCCAATTCCCCNCNTTATACGAGCCGGAAGCNNAA
AGNGNAAAGCCCGGGGGGGNCCNAAGGNGGGAGCNAACTTACNTTAATTGCGNTGCGCNCNCGNCCNCTT
TCNGNCGGGAAACCNGNCGGGCCNGGANN
